Addgene plasmid #173207: ATP1A1_T804N_hPGK1_mScarlet-I_Donor
Purpose: HDR donor plasmid to introduce the T804N mutation conferring cellular resistance to ouabain and the mScarlet-I cassette to ATP1A1 intron 17.
Depositing lab: Yannick Doyon. Depositing organization: Universite Laval. Publication: Marker-free co-selection for successive rounds of prime editing in human cells. Levesque S, Mayorga D, Fiset JP, Goupil C, Duringer A, Loiselle A, Bouchard E, Agudelo D, Doyon Y. Nat Commun. 2022 Oct 7;13(1):5909. doi: 10.1038/s41467-022-33669-z. PubMed 36207338.
Backbone
  Vector backbone: pUC19
  Total vector size (bp): 5433
  Vector type: Mammalian Expression, CRISPR
  Selectable markers: Ouabain
Growth in bacteria
  Bacterial resistance: Ampicillin, 100 μg/mL
  Growth temperature: 37°C
  Growth strain: DH5alpha
  Copy number: High Copy
Gene/Insert
  Gene/Insert name: ATP1A1-T804N mScarlet-I donor
  Species: H. sapiens (human)
  Insert size (bp): 5433
  Promoter: hPGK1
  Cloning method: Restriction Enzyme; 5′ cloning site EcoRI (not destroyed); 3′ cloning site NheI (not destroyed)
  Sequencing primers: 5′ TGAGCGAGGAAGCGGAAGAG; 3′ CAGGGTTATTGTCTCATGAGCGG
Terms and licenses: Academic/Nonprofit Terms; Industry Terms: Not Available to Industry
Depositor comments: This plasmid can be used in combination with pX330_ATP1A1_G7 or eSpCas9(1.1)_No_FLAG_ATP1A1_G7 to target mScarlet-I to ATP1A1 intron 17. A user-specified transgene of interest can also be cloned using restriction cloning sites upstream (KpnI, AflII, NcoI) and downstream (XhoI, PmeI, SbfI) of the mSc-TOSI gene cassette. Please visit https://doi.org/10.1101/2021.11.02.464583 for bioRxiv preprint.
How to cite: ATP1A1_T804N_hPGK1_mScarlet-I_Donor was a gift from Yannick Doyon (Addgene plasmid # 173207 ; http://n2t.net/addgene:173207 ; RRID:Addgene_173207)
