[The description below was written by a language model from this plasmid's Addgene catalogue record and pLannotate feature annotations shown in this document.]
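Description:
ATP1A1_T804N_hPGK1_mScarlet-I_Donor is a 5,433 bp homology-directed repair donor built on a pUC19 backbone, for CRISPR-mediated genome editing in human cells. In E. coli it is maintained at high copy from the ColE1/pUC origin and selected through the β-lactamase (AmpR) gene. There is no conventional mammalian drug marker. Selection in human cells instead relies on ouabain, because the donor carries the T804N substitution in ATP1A1, the catalytic alpha subunit of the Na+/K+-ATPase, and this substitution makes edited cells resistant to the drug.

The payload consists of human ATP1A1 genomic homology sequence flanking a reporter cassette destined for ATP1A1 intron 17. The automated annotation labels three coding fragments in these arms as dog ATP1A1, human ATP1A3 and rat Atp1a4. These are best read as closest-match hits to conserved Na+/K+-ATPase exons within the human ATP1A1 homology arms, since the record gives the insert species as human. Between the arms, and on the opposite strand to the annotated exon fragments, the human PGK1 promoter drives mScarlet-I, a rapidly maturing monomeric red fluorescent protein, fused at its C-terminus to a bipartite nucleoplasmin nuclear localization signal and terminated by the bovine growth hormone polyadenylation signal.

The donor is used with a Cas9 plasmid expressing the ATP1A1 G7 guide. Repair from the donor installs T804N and the reporter together, so ouabain treatment enriches for cells carrying the targeted integration without a foreign selection marker. Restriction sites upstream and downstream of the mScarlet-I cassette allow a user-chosen transgene to be cloned in.
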