Features (pLannotate 1.2.2; 13 found; start..end, strand, type, name):
     34..81      -  CDS            nucleoplasmin NLS: bipartite nuclear localization signal from nucleoplasmin
     82..777     -  CDS            mScarlet-I: mScarlet-I is a basic (constitutively fluorescent) red fluorescent protein published in 2016, derived from synthetic construct. It is reported to be a rapidly-maturing monomer with moderate acid sensitivity.
    830..1340    -  promoter       hPGK promoter: human phosphoglycerate kinase 1 promoter
   1696..1830    +  CDS            ATP1A1 (fragment): AT1A1_CANLF - Experimental evidence at protein level: Swiss-Prot protein existence level 1. This is the catalytic component of the active enzyme, which catalyzes the hydrolysis of ATP coupled with the exchange of sodium and potassium ions across the plasma membrane. This action creates the electrochemical gradient of sodium and potassium ions, providing the energy for active transport of various nutrients. From Canis lupus familiaris (Dog) (Canis familiaris).
   2194..2245    -  misc_feature   bom (fragment): basis of mobility region from pBR322
   2347..2382    -  CDS            rop (fragment): Rop protein, which maintains plasmids at low copy number; rop
   2477..2581    +  promoter       AmpR promoter: bla
   2582..3442    +  CDS            AmpR: β-lactamase; bla; confers resistance to ampicillin, carbenicillin, and related antibiotics
   3613..4201    +  rep_origin     ori: high-copy-number ColE1/pMB1/pBR322/pUC origin of replication
   4384..4437    +  CDS            lacI (fragment): lac repressor; lacI; The lac repressor binds to the lac operator to inhibit transcription in E. coli. This inhibition can be relieved by adding lactose or isopropyl-β-D-thiogalactopyranoside (IPTG).
   4695..4865    +  CDS            ATP1A3 (fragment): AT1A3_HUMAN - Experimental evidence at protein level: Swiss-Prot protein existence level 1. This is the catalytic component of the active enzyme, which catalyzes the hydrolysis of ATP coupled with the exchange of sodium and potassium ions across the plasma membrane. This action creates the electrochemical gradient of sodium and potassium ions, providing the energy for active transport of various nutrients. From Homo sapiens (Human).
   5003..5194    +  CDS            Atp1a4 (fragment): AT1A4_RAT - Also known as Atp1al2. Experimental evidence at protein level: Swiss-Prot protein existence level 1. This is the catalytic component of the active enzyme, which catalyzes the hydrolysis of ATP coupled with the exchange of sodium and potassium ions across the plasma membrane. This action creates the electrochemical gradient of sodium and potassium ions, providing the energy for active transport of various nutrients. Plays a role in sperm motility. From Rattus norvegicus (Rat).
   5207..5431    -  polyA_signal   bGH poly(A) signal: bovine growth hormone polyadenylation signal
>Addgene plasmid #173207 | ATP1A1_T804N_hPGK1_mScarlet-I_Donor | addgene full sequence | sequence record 339523 | Addgene NGS Result
TGCAGGGTTTAAACGCGGCCGCTCGAGTTATCACTTTTTCTTTTTTGCCTGGCCGGCCTTTTTCGTGGCC
GCCGGCCTTTTCTTGTACAGCTCGTCCATGCCGCCGGTGGAGTGGCGGCCCTCGGAGCGTTCGTACTGTT
CCACCACGGTGTAGTCCTCGTTGTGGGAGGTGATGTCCAACTTGCGGTCGACGTTGTAGGCGCCGGGCAT
CTGCACGGGCTTCTTGGCCTTGTAGGTGGTCTTGAAGTCCGCCAGGTAGCGGCCGCCGTCCTTCAGGCGC
AGGGCCATCTTAATGTCGCCCTTCAGCACGCCGTCCTCGGGGTACAACCGCTCGGTGGATGCTTCCCAGC
CCATTGTCTTCTTCTGCATTACGGGGCCGTCAGGAGGGAAGTTGGTGCCGCGGAGCTTCACCTTGTAGAT
CAGGGTGCCGTCCTCCAGGGAGGTGTCCTGGGTCACGGTCACGGCGCCGCCGTCCTCGAAGTTCATCACG
CGCTCCCACTTGAAGCCCTCGGGGAAGGACTGCTTATAGTAGTCGGGGATGTCGGCGGGGTGCTTGATGA
AGGCCCTGGAGCCGTACATGAACTGAGGGGACAGGATGTCCCAGGAGAAGGGCAGGGGGCCACCCTTGGT
CACCTTCAGCTTGGCGGTCTGGGTGCCCTCGTAGGGGCGGCCCTCGCCCTCGCCCTCGATCTCGAACTCG
TGGCCGTTCATGGAGCCCTCCATGTGCACCTTGAACCGCATGAACTCCTTGATCACTGCCTCGCCCTTGC
TCACCATGGCTCCCTGAAAATACAGATTCTCGGCGGCCGCCTTAAGGCTGAGGGTACCCCTGGGGAGAGA
GGTCGGTGATTCGGTCAACGAGGGAGCCGACTGCCGACGTGCGCTCCGGAGGCTTGCAGAATGCGGAACA
CCGCGCGGGCAGGAACAGGGCCCACACTACCGCCCCACACCCCGCCTCCCGCACCGCCCCTTCCCGGCCG
CTGCTCTCGGCGCGCCCTGCTGAGCAGCCGCTATTGGCCACAGCCCATCGCGGTCGGCGCGCTGCCATTG
CTCCCTGGCGCTGTCCGTCTGCGAGGGTACTAGTGAGACGTGCGGCTTCCGTTTGTCACGTCCGGCACGC
CGCGAACCGCAAGGAACCTTCCCGACTTAGGGGCGGAGCAGGAAGCGTCGCCGGGGGGCCCACAAGGGTA
GCGGCGAAGATCCGGGTGACGCTGCGAACGGACGTGAAGAATGTGCGAGACCCAGGGTCGGCGCCGCTGC
GTTTCCCGGAACCACGCCCAGAGCAGCCGCGTCCCTGCGCAAACCCAGGGCTGCCTTGGAAAAGGCGCAA
CCCCAACCCCGTGGATGCATTAAAAAACCTCCCACACCTCCCCCTGAACCTGAAACAAGCTTGTGAGGTG
TGAGCTGTGTCTTCATTCACTGGCACTATGCTCCCAGCATCCATGAGGCTGGCGTTGGGAAAAGAAATTC
TCAGGACCAGTATCCAGTGTGTGTCCCAATCCCGGCTTCACAGAATCAGTATTACCACTCTTCAAGGCAG
CAGTTAACATTTGTTTATCAGATGGGAATCTTTATTTTTGTATACTTCACCTAAAAGATTTTTAAATGGG
AGGGCAAGAATTTTATAACAAAAGGTTCACAATATTAGCTTCCTTATTTTTAGTAACTAAATTCCTTCTC
CCCACCCCTTCCCAGGTTCCTGCCATCTCCCTGGCTTATGAGCAGGCTGAGAGTGACATCATGAAGAGAC
AGCCCAGAAATCCCAAAACAGACAAACTTGTGAATGAGCGGCTGATCAGCATGGCCTATGGGCAGATTGG
TAAGCTGCAGCCTGGAGTGGGAAGCTGGCACATCTAAGGCATCTGAGGTGATGGTGTCCACCTCAGGTTG
AGGTTGATTTCAGAGACTGCAAATCCAGGCGACTTTCAGGTCTAGGATGAGCCCTAACGGAGTGAGCCTG
TGGAGTTTCTCTGAACTCTCTTCCATGTGAGAATACATCTGTTGCTGTTTGCCCAGTTACCTTTTGTGGA
AACTGGTTTTCTATACTGAGCACCTTGGAACTGGGCTCAACTCTGCCTGAGAAATGAGGATGTCCTTCCT
CACTGAGCCTTGCGGAACAGGAGGCATGGTTCTAAGGGCTAGCCGGAAGCGCTCCTCCCTCTGCGAGAGC
AATGGCTCCGTCCGGTTTCGAGCCATATGGTGCACTCTCAGTACAATCTGCTCTGATGCCGCATAGTTAA
GCCAGCCCCGACACCCGCCAACACCCGCTGACGCGCCCTGACGGGCTTGTCTGCTCCCGGCATCCGCTTA
CAGACAAGCTGTGACCGTCTCCGGGAGCTGCATGTGTCAGAGGTTTTCACCGTCATCACCGAAACGCGCG
AGACGAAAGGGCCTCGTGATACGCCTATTTTTATAGGTTAATGTCATGATAATAATGGTTTCTTAGACGT
CAGGTGGCACTTTTCGGGGAAATGTGCGCGGAACCCCTATTTGTTTATTTTTCTAAATACATTCAAATAT
GTATCCGCTCATGAGACAATAACCCTGATAAATGCTTCAATAATATTGAAAAAGGAAGAGTATGAGTATT
CAACATTTCCGTGTCGCCCTTATTCCCTTTTTTGCGGCATTTTGCCTTCCTGTTTTTGCTCACCCAGAAA
CGCTGGTGAAAGTAAAAGATGCTGAAGATCAGTTGGGTGCACGAGTGGGTTACATCGAACTGGATCTCAA
CAGCGGTAAGATCCTTGAGAGTTTTCGCCCCGAAGAACGTTTTCCAATGATGAGCACTTTTAAAGTTCTG
CTATGTGGCGCGGTATTATCCCGTATTGACGCCGGGCAAGAGCAACTCGGTCGCCGCATACACTATTCTC
AGAATGACTTGGTTGAGTACTCACCAGTCACAGAAAAGCATCTTACGGATGGCATGACAGTAAGAGAATT
ATGCAGTGCTGCCATAACCATGAGTGATAACACTGCGGCCAACTTACTTCTGACAACGATCGGAGGACCG
AAGGAGCTAACCGCTTTTTTGCACAACATGGGGGATCATGTAACTCGCCTTGATCGTTGGGAACCGGAGC
TGAATGAAGCCATACCAAACGACGAGCGTGACACCACGATGCCTGTAGCAATGGCAACAACGTTGCGCAA
ACTATTAACTGGCGAACTACTTACTCTAGCTTCCCGGCAACAATTAATAGACTGGATGGAGGCGGATAAA
GTTGCAGGACCACTTCTGCGCTCGGCCCTTCCGGCTGGCTGGTTTATTGCTGATAAATCTGGAGCCGGTG
AGCGTGGGTCTCGCGGTATCATTGCAGCACTGGGGCCAGATGGTAAGCCCTCCCGTATCGTAGTTATCTA
CACGACGGGGAGTCAGGCAACTATGGATGAACGAAATAGACAGATCGCTGAGATAGGTGCCTCACTGATT
AAGCATTGGTAACTGTCAGACCAAGTTTACTCATATATACTTTAGATTGATTTAAAACTTCATTTTTAAT
TTAAAAGGATCTAGGTGAAGATCCTTTTTGATAATCTCATGACCAAAATCCCTTAACGTGAGTTTTCGTT
CCACTGAGCGTCAGACCCCGTAGAAAAGATCAAAGGATCTTCTTGAGATCCTTTTTTTCTGCGCGTAATC
TGCTGCTTGCAAACAAAAAAACCACCGCTACCAGCGGTGGTTTGTTTGCCGGATCAAGAGCTACCAACTC
TTTTTCCGAAGGTAACTGGCTTCAGCAGAGCGCAGATACCAAATACTGTTCTTCTAGTGTAGCCGTAGTT
AGGCCACCACTTCAAGAACTCTGTAGCACCGCCTACATACCTCGCTCTGCTAATCCTGTTACCAGTGGCT
GCTGCCAGTGGCGATAAGTCGTGTCTTACCGGGTTGGACTCAAGACGATAGTTACCGGATAAGGCGCAGC
GGTCGGGCTGAACGGGGGGTTCGTGCACACAGCCCAGCTTGGAGCGAACGACCTACACCGAACTGAGATA
CCTACAGCGTGAGCTATGAGAAAGCGCCACGCTTCCCGAAGGGAGAAAGGCGGACAGGTATCCGGTAAGC
GGCAGGGTCGGAACAGGAGAGCGCACGAGGGAGCTTCCAGGGGGAAACGCCTGGTATCTTTATAGTCCTG
TCGGGTTTCGCCACCTCTGACTTGAGCGTCGATTTTTGTGATGCTCGTCAGGGGGGCGGAGCCTATGGAA
AAACGCCAGCAACGCGGCCTTTTTACGGTTCCTGGCCTTTTGCTGGCCTTTTGCTCACATGTTCTTTCCT
GCGTTATCCCCTGATTCTGTGGATAACCGTATTACCGCCTTTGAGTGAGCTGATACCGCTCGCCGCAGCC
GAACGACCGAGCGCAGCGAGTCAGTGAGCGAGGAAGCGGAAGAGCGCCCAATACGCAAACCGCCTCTCCC
CGCGCGTTGGCCGATTCATTAATGCAGAATTCCACCCACCAGAGTCATTACTTTGAGTAGCTCTTGTTAA
TGCTGGGGGCTATGTTTGTTGTCACTTCTCAGTTCTGTTATTTGGTGTAGGGCCTGTGTGAATACTTGCC
TGTGACGGTTCTCAGGCTTCATAAATAGTCTCAATAGGAAAGGAGCAGTGTCTGTAATGAGTGCTCAGTG
GGGGCATGCATCGCACTATTTCCATCGCTAGGAAAAGTGATTGGTATTAACCCGTTTTCCCTTTTCTGGG
GTAGGGTGCTATCGTGGCTGTGACTGGTGACGGTGTGAATGACTCTCCAGCTTTGAAGAAAGCAGACATT
GGGGTTGCTATGGGGATTGCTGGCTCAGATGTGTCCAAGCAAGCTGCTGACATGATTCTTCTGGATGACA
ACTTTGCCTCAATTGTGACTGGAGTAGAGGAAGGTGAGAGCTATTTAAGGTGTACACCAAGATCTTATTC
AGATACTGCCCATTAGCATCCATTTCTGTATACTTCTTGGATATGTTCAGTTTCCAGTGTGCTTGTCTCA
TAAGCTAACAGTAAAAAATCTTGGTTTTCATAGGTCGTCTGATCTTTGATAACTTGAAGAAATCCATTGC
TTATACCTTAACCAGTAACATTCCCGAGATCACCCCGTTCCTGATATTTATTATTGCAAACATTCCACTA
CCACTGGGGAATGTCACCATCCTCTGCATTGACTTGGGCACTGACATGGTGAGTGTCACAACAGTCACAG
ATCGATATCAGACGTGATATGTCGACCCATAGAGCCCACCGCATCCCCAGCATGCCTGCTATTGTCTTCC
CAATCCTCCCCCTTGCTGTCCTGCCCCACCCCACCCCCCAGAATAGAATGACACCTACTCAGACAATGCG
ATGCAATTTCCTCATTTTATTAGGAAAGGACAGTGGGAGTGGCACCTTCCAGGGTCAAGGAAGGCACGGG
GGAGGGGCAAACAACAGATGGCTGGCAACTAGAAGGCACAGCC
